>Addgene plasmid #137048 | pGL2207 | addgene full sequence | sequence record 275817 | Addgene NGS Result
AGAGCGCCCAATACGCAAACCGCCTCTCCCCGCGCGTTGGCCGATTCATTAATGCAGCTGGCACGACAGG
TTTCCCGACTGGAAAGCGGGCAGTGAGCGCAACGCAATTAATACGCGTACCGCTAGCCAGGAAGAGTTTG
TAGAAACGCAAAAAGGCCATCCGTCAGGATGGCCTTCTGCTTAGTTTGATGCCTGGCAGTTTATGGCGGG
CGTCCTGCCCGCCACCCTCCGGGCCGTTGCTTCACAACGTTCAAATCCGCTCCCGGCGGATTTGTCCTAC
TCAGGAGAGCGTTCACCGACAAACAACAGATAAAACGAAAGGCCCAGTCTTCCGACTGAGCCTTTCGTTT
TATTTGATGCCTGGCAGTTCCCTACTCTCGCGTTAACGCTAGCATGGATGTTTTCCCAGTCACGACGTTG
TAAAACGACGGCCAGTCTTAAGCTCGGGCCCCAAATAATGATTTTATTTTGACTGATAGTGACCTGTTCG
TTGCAACAAATTGATGAGCAATGCTTTTTTATAATGCCAACTTTGTACAAAAAAGCAGGCTGTACACACG
TACACACACGTGCGCATGCTTGACGCATACGCGACGAATTCGAAAGCTCACCTCATTCCTCCCTCCTCAC
ACCATCATCGGCATCCATAGAGACACGTGCGCGTAGAACGATACAGCTCACGCGCACAGAGAGGCGTGTT
CTGGTCGTGCGCATCATCGGCACAGCACTGGCGGACGAAACTCGCACACAGGCACGCCGCCTCCTTTCAC
CCGTCATAGATAGTTGAATTAGACGCCCTCCTCCTCCCTCATCATCGCCGTCGTCATCCGGGTCCGAGCA
CTAGTGATGAAAAAGCCTGAACTCACCGCGACGTCTGTCGAGAAGTTTCTGATCGAAAAGTTCGACAGCG
TCTCCGACCTGATGCAGCTCTCGGAGGGCGAAGAATCTCGTGCTTTCAGCTTCGATGTAGGAGGGCGTGG
ATATGTCCTGCGGGTAAATAGCTGCGCCGATGGTTTCTACAAAGATCGTTATGTTTATCGGCACTTTGCA
TCGGCCGCGCTCCCGATTCCGGAAGTGCTTGACATTGGGGAATTCAGCGAGAGCCTGACCTATTGCATCT
CCCGCCGTGCACAGGGTGTCACGTTGCAAGACCTGCCTGAAACCGAACTGCCCGCTGTTCTGCAGCCGGT
CGCGGAGGCCATGGATGCGATCGCTGCGGCCGATCTTAGCCAGACGAGCGGGTTCGGCCCATTCGGACCG
CAAGGAATCGGTCAATACACTACATGGCGTGATTTCATATGCGCGATTGCTGATCCCCATGTGTATCACT
GGCAAACTGTGATGGACGACACCGTCAGTGCGTCCGTCGCGCAGGCTCTCGATGAGCTGATGCTTTGGGC
CGAGGACTGCCCCGAAGTCCGGCACCTCGTGCACGCGGATTTCGGCTCCAACAATGTCCTGACGGACAAT
GGCCGCATAACAGCGGTCATTGACTGGAGCGAGGCGATGTTCGGGGATTCCCAATACGAGGTCGCCAACA
TCTTCTTCTGGAGGCCGTGGTTGGCTTGTATGGAGCAGCAGACGCGCTACTTCGAGCGGAGGCATCCGGA
GCTTGCAGGATCGCCGCGGCTCCGGGCGTATATGCTCCGCATTGGTCTTGACCAACTCTATCAGAGCTTG
GTTGACGGCAATTTCGATGATGCAGCTTGGGCGCAGGGTCGATGCGACGCAATCGTCCGATCCGGAGCCG
GGACTGTCGGGCGTACACAAATCGCCCGCAGAAGCGCGGCCGTCTGGACCGATGGCTGTGTAGAAGTACT
CGCCGATAGTGGAAACCGACGCCCCAGCACTCGTCCGAGGGCAAAGGAATAGAGTAGATGCCGACCGGGA
TCCTCTAGTAGTGATCCCGCCCGCACCCGCGCGCGCTCAGGCCGCGTGTCGTCGTGCTCTTTCCATTTTT
TTTTTGTGTGTGGTGGTGATTTGAGCTGCTCTCCGTTGTGTGCTGGGGACCCTCCTTCCCTCGATCTCCT
CGTGCGGGGTCTCCGACGCCGCAGACGCGGTGCGTGCGAGCGTGCACGTGGCTGTCGCCGTGGCTGTAGT
TGCGAGCGGAGAGAGAGAGAGAGGGAGGGAGGGAGGGCAGAGGGCAGAGGACATGCGGGTGGGAACGTGC
ACCGGCCTCGTCTCACGCAGCTGGAGCCCACGAATGACCCAGCTTTCTTGTACAAAGTTGGCATTATAAG
AAAGCATTGCTTATCAATTTGTTGCAACGAACAGGTCACTATCAGTCAAAATAAAATCATTATTTGCCAT
CCAGCTGATATCCCCTATAGTGAGTCGTATTACATGGTCATAGCTGTTTCCTGGCAGCTCTGGCCCGTGT
CTCAAAATCTCTGATGTTACATTGCACAAGATAAAAATATATCATCATGAACAATAAAACTGTCTGCTTA
CATAAACAGTAATACAAGGGGTGTTATGAGCCATATTCAACGGGAAACGTCGAGGCCGCGATTAAATTCC
AACATGGATGCTGATTTATATGGGTATAAATGGGCTCGCGATAATGTCGGGCAATCAGGTGCGACAATCT
ATCGCTTGTATGGGAAGCCCGATGCGCCAGAGTTGTTTCTGAAACATGGCAAAGGTAGCGTTGCCAATGA
TGTTACAGATGAGATGGTCAGACTAAACTGGCTGACGGAATTTATGCCTCTTCCGACCATCAAGCATTTT
ATCCGTACTCCTGATGATGCATGGTTACTCACCACTGCGATCCCCGGAAAAACAGCATTCCAGGTATTAG
AAGAATATCCTGATTCAGGTGAAAATATTGTTGATGCGCTGGCAGTGTTCCTGCGCCGGTTGCATTCGAT
TCCTGTTTGTAATTGTCCTTTTAACAGCGATCGCGTATTTCGTCTCGCTCAGGCGCAATCACGAATGAAT
AACGGTTTGGTTGATGCGAGTGATTTTGATGACGAGCGTAATGGCTGGCCTGTTGAACAAGTCTGGAAAG
AAATGCATAAACTTTTGCCATTCTCACCGGATTCAGTCGTCACTCATGGTGATTTCTCACTTGATAACCT
TATTTTTGACGAGGGGAAATTAATAGGTTGTATTGATGTTGGACGAGTCGGAATCGCAGACCGATACCAG
GATCTTGCCATCCTATGGAACTGCCTCGGTGAGTTTTCTCCTTCATTACAGAAACGGCTTTTTCAAAAAT
ATGGTATTGATAATCCTGATATGAATAAATTGCAGTTTCATTTGATGCTCGATGAGTTTTTCTAATCAGA
ATTGGTTAATTGGTTGTAACACTGGCAGAGCATTACGCTGACTTGACGGGACGGCGCAAGCTCATGACCA
AAATCCCTTAACGTGAGTTACGCGTCGTTCCACTGAGCGTCAGACCCCGTAGAAAAGATCAAAGGATCTT
CTTGAGATCCTTTTTTTCTGCGCGTAATCTGCTGCTTGCAAACAAAAAAACCACCGCTACCAGCGGTGGT
TTGTTTGCCGGATCAAGAGCTACCAACTCTTTTTCCGAAGGTAACTGGCTTCAGCAGAGCGCAGATACCA
AATACTGTTCTTCTAGTGTAGCCGTAGTTAGGCCACCACTTCAAGAACTCTGTAGCACCGCCTACATACC
TCGCTCTGCTAATCCTGTTACCAGTGGCTGCTGCCAGTGGCGATAAGTCGTGTCTTACCGGGTTGGACTC
AAGACGATAGTTACCGGATAAGGCGCAGCGGTCGGGCTGAACGGGGGGTTCGTGCACACAGCCCAGCTTG
GAGCGAACGACCTACACCGAACTGAGATACCTACAGCGTGAGCTATGAGAAAGCGCCACGCTTCCCGAAG
GGAGAAAGGCGGACAGGTATCCGGTAAGCGGCAGGGTCGGAACAGGAGAGCGCACGAGGGAGCTTCCAGG
GGGAAACGCCTGGTATCTTTATAGTCCTGTCGGGTTTCGCCACCTCTGACTTGAGCGTCGATTTTTGTGA
TGCTCGTCAGGGGGGCGGAGCCTATGGAAAAACGCCAGCAACGCGGCCTTTTTACGGTTCCTGGCCTTTT
GCTGGCCTTTTGCTCACATGTTCTTTCCTGCGTTATCCCCTGATTCTGTGGATAACCGTATTACCGCCTT
TGAGTGAGCTGATACCGCTCGCCGCAGCCGAACGACCGAGCGCAGCGAGTCAGTGAGCGAGGAAGCGGA
Features (pLannotate 1.2.2; 10 found; start..end, strand, type, name):
      4..96      +  CDS            lacI (fragment): lac repressor; lacI; The lac repressor binds to the lac operator to inhibit transcription in E. coli. This inhibition can be relieved by adding lactose or isopropyl-β-D-thiogalactopyranoside (IPTG).
    151..178     -  terminator     rrnB T2 terminator: transcription terminator T2 from the E. coli rrnB gene
    310..353     +  terminator     rrnB T1 terminator: Escherichia coli rrnB; transcription terminator T1 from the E. coli rrnB gene
    400..436     -  CDS            lacZα (fragment): LacZα fragment of β-galactosidase; lacZ fragment
    452..551     +  protein_bind   attL1: mutant version of attL; recombination site for the Gateway® LR reaction LR Clonase™
    847..1872    +  CDS            HygR: aminoglycoside phosphotransferase from E. coli; aph(4)-Ia; confers resistance to hygromycin
   2207..2306    -  protein_bind   attL2: mutant version of attL; recombination site for the Gateway® LR reaction LR Clonase™
   2324..2342    -  promoter       T7 promoter: promoter for bacteriophage T7 RNA polymerase
   2476..3285    +  CDS            KanR: aminoglycoside phosphotransferase; aph(3')-Ia; confers resistance to kanamycin in bacteria or G418 (Geneticin®) in eukaryotes
   3432..4020    +  rep_origin     ori: high-copy-number ColE1/pMB1/pBR322/pUC origin of replication
