[The description below was written by a language model from this plasmid's Addgene catalogue record and pLannotate feature annotations shown in this document.]
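Description:
pGL2207 is a Gateway entry clone built on the pDONR221 backbone, about 4.2 kb in size, that carries a hygromycin resistance module for use in Leishmania genetic manipulation. It is maintained in E. coli through a high-copy ColE1/pUC-type origin and selected with kanamycin via the aph(3')-Ia (KanR) gene. The rrnB T1 and T2 terminators upstream of the cloning region are standard pDONR elements that shield the insert from read-through transcription. A T7 promoter lies just outside the attL2 site, and the short lacI and lacZα fragments annotated near the terminators appear to be backbone remnants rather than functional genes.

The payload is the hygromycin B phosphotransferase coding sequence (HygR, aph(4)-Ia), flanked by attL1 and attL2. The presence of attL rather than attP sites shows that the BP reaction has already been performed, so the cassette can be moved by LR recombination into an attR-containing destination vector. Several hundred base pairs of unannotated sequence lie between each attL site and the HygR open reading frame. These may hold flanking or regulatory sequences that support marker expression in the parasite, but the record does not identify them, and no promoter driving HygR is annotated.

The catalogue describes the plasmid as a drug resistance component of a Leishmania Gateway expression system, associated with a method for DiCre-based inducible gene disruption. In that setting it most likely serves as a modular donor of the hygromycin selection marker when assembling targeting or expression constructs, allowing transfected parasites to be selected with hygromycin. The record does not specify which destination vectors it is paired with.
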