Addgene plasmid #137048: pGL2207
Purpose: Drug Resistance pDONR221HYG
Depositing lab: Jeremy Mottram. Depositing organization: University of York. Publication: DiCre-Based Inducible Disruption of Leishmania Genes. Duncan SM, Myburgh E, Alves-Ferreira EV, Mottram JC. Methods Mol Biol. 2019;1971:211-224. doi: 10.1007/978-1-4939-9210-2_10. PubMed 30980305.
Backbone
  Vector backbone: pDONR221
  Vector type: Leishmania expression gateway vector
  Selectable markers: Hygromycin
Growth in bacteria
  Bacterial resistance: Kanamycin, 50 μg/mL
  Growth temperature: 37°C
  Growth strain: NEB Stable
  Copy number: High Copy
Gene/Insert
  Gene/Insert name: hygromycin B phosphotransferase
Terms and licenses: Academic/Nonprofit Terms; Industry Terms: Not Available to Industry
How to cite: pGL2207 was a gift from Jeremy Mottram (Addgene plasmid # 137048 ; http://n2t.net/addgene:137048 ; RRID:Addgene_137048)
